LOCUS       Exported 6706 bp ds-DNA circular SYN 27-OCT-2017
DEFINITION  synthetic circular DNA
ACCESSION   .
VERSION     .
KEYWORDS    .
SOURCE      synthetic DNA construct
  ORGANISM  synthetic DNA construct
REFERENCE   1 (bases 1 to 6706)
  AUTHORS   .
  TITLE     Direct Submission
  JOURNAL   Exported Friday, Feb 22, 2019 from SnapGene Viewer 4.3.2
            https://www.snapgene.com
FEATURES             Location/Qualifiers
     source          1..6706
                     /organism="synthetic DNA construct"
                     /mol_type="other DNA"
     rep_origin      complement(135..441)
                     /direction=LEFT
                     /label=f1(-)ori
     primer_bind     622..643
                     /label=T7
     misc_signal     complement(656..968)
                     /label=PB 5' TR
     misc_binding    1044..1295
                     /label=TREmod
     promoter        1298..1364
                     /label=CMV min promoter
     intron          1402..1974
                     /label=b-globin intron
     mat_peptide     2062..2088
                     /label=HA
     misc_signal     2135..2706
                     /label=EMCV IRES
     CDS             2710..3426
                     /label=Venus
     polyA_signal    3506..3778
                     /label=PGK pA
     polyA_signal    3833..4044
                     /label=bGH pA
     misc_signal     4264..4498
                     /label=PB 3' TR
     primer_bind     complement(4517..4536)
                     /label=T3
     rep_origin      complement(4941..5623)
                     /direction=LEFT
                     /label=ColE1 ori
     CDS             complement(5721..6380)
                     /label=AmpR
ORIGIN
        1 ctaaattgta agcgttaata ttttgttaaa attcgcgtta aatttttgtt aaatcagctc
       61 attttttaac caataggccg aaatcggcaa aatcccttat aaatcaaaag aatagaccga
      121 gatagggtnn nnnnnnnnnn nnnnnnnnnn nnnnnnnnnn nnnnnaaaga acgtggactc
      181 caacgtcaaa ggnnnnnnnn nnnnnnnnnn nnnnnnnnnn nnnnnnnnnn nnnnnnnnnn
      241 ntnnnnnnnn nnnnnnnnnn nnnnnnnnnn nnnnnnnnnn nnnnnnnnnn nnnnnnnnnn
      301 nnnnnnnnnn nnnnnnnnnn nnnnnnnnnn nnngnnnnnn nnnnnnnnnn nnnnnnnnnn
      361 nnnnnnnnnn nnnnnnnnnn nnnnnnnnnn nnnnnnnnnn nnnnnnnnnn nnnnnnnnnn
      421 nnnnnnnnnn nnnnnnnnnn nnnnnnnnnn nnnnnnnncc cattcgccat tcaggctgcg
      481 caactgttgg gaagggcgat cggtgcgggc ctcttcgcta ttacgccagc tggcgaaagg
      541 gggatgtgct gcaaggcgat taagttgggt aacgccaggg ttttcccagt cacgacgttg
      601 taaaacgacg gccagtgaat tgtaatacga ctcactatag ggcgaattgg gtaccttaac
      661 cctagaaaga tagtctgcgt aaaattgacg catgcattct tgaaatattg ctctctcttt
      721 ctaaatagcg cgaatccgtc gctgtgcatt taggacatct cagtcgccgc ttggagctcc
      781 cgtgaggcgt gcttgtcaat gaggtaagtg tcactgattt tgaactataa cgaccgcgtg
      841 agtcaaaatg acgcatgatt atcttttacg tgacttttaa gatttaactc atacgataat
      901 tatattgtta tttcatgttc tacttacgtg ataacttatt atatatatat tttcttgtta
      961 tagatatcat aatttaaaca agcaaaacca aattaagggc cagctcattc ctcccactca
     1021 tgatctatag atctggatcc gtcgagttta ctccctatca gtgatagaga acgtatgtcg
     1081 agtttactcc ctatcagtga tagagaacga tgtcgagttt actccctatc agtgatagag
     1141 aacgtatgtc gagtttactc cctatcagtg atagagaacg tatgtcgagt ttactcccta
     1201 tcagtgatag agaacgtatg tcgagtttat ccctatcagt gatagagaac gtatgtcgag
     1261 tttactccct atcagtgata gagaacgtat gtcgaggtag gcgtgtacgg tgggaggcct
     1321 atataagcag agctcgttta gtgaaccgtc agatcgcctg gagaattcga gctcggtacc
     1381 cgggatcctg agaacttcag ggtgagtttg gggacccttg attgttcttt ctttttcgct
     1441 attgtaaaat tcatgttata tggagggggc aaagttttca gggtgttgtt tagaatggga
     1501 agatgtccct tgtatcacca tggaccctca tgataatttt gtttctttca ctttctactc
     1561 tgttgacaac cattgtctcc tcttattttc ttttcatttt ctgtaacttt ttcgttaaac
     1621 tttagcttgc atttgtaacg aatttttaaa ttcacttttg tttatttgtc agattgtaag
     1681 tactttctct aatcactttt ttttcaaggc aatcagggta tattatattg tacttcagca
     1741 cagttttaga gaacaattgt tataattaaa tgataaggta gaatatttct gcatataaat
     1801 tctggctggc gtggaaatat tcttattggt agaaacaact acaccctggt catcatcctg
     1861 cctttctctt tatggttaca atgatataca ctgtttgaga tgaggataaa atactctgag
     1921 tccaaaccgg gcccctctgc taaccatgtt catgccttct tctctttcct acagctcctg
     1981 ggcaacgtgc tggttgttgt gctgtctcat cattttggca aagaattcct cgagatctca
     2041 cgcgtgacta gtgccatggc ctacccatac gacgtgccag actacgccta gcggccgctc
     2101 gataagcttg atatcgaatt ccgcccctct ccctcccccc cccctaacgt tactggccga
     2161 agccgcttgg aataaggccg gtgtgcgttt gtctatatgt tattttccac catattgccg
     2221 tcttttggca atgtgagggc ccggaaacct ggccctgtct tcttgacgag cattcctagg
     2281 ggtctttccc ctctcgccaa aggaatgcaa ggtctgttga atgtcgtgaa ggaagcagtt
     2341 cctctggaag cttcttgaag acaaacaacg tctgtagcga ccctttgcag gcagcggaac
     2401 cccccacctg gcgacaggtg cctctgcggc caaaagccac gtgtataaga tacacctgca
     2461 aaggcggcac aaccccagtg ccacgttgtg agttggatag ttgtggaaag agtcaaatgg
     2521 ctctcctcaa gcgtattcaa caaggggctg aaggatgccc agaaggtacc ccattgtatg
     2581 ggatctgatc tggggcctcg gtgcacatgc tttacatgtg tttagtcgag gttaaaaaac
     2641 gtctaggccc cccgaaccac ggggacgtgg ttttcctttg aaaaacacga tgataatatg
     2701 gccacaacca tggtgagcaa gggcgaggag ctgttcaccg gggtggtgcc catcctggtc
     2761 gagctggacg gcgacgtaaa cggccacaag ttcagcgtgt ccggcgaggg cgagggcgat
     2821 gccacctacg gcaagctgac cctgaagctg atctgcacca ccggcaagct gcccgtgccc
     2881 tggcccaccc tcgtgaccac cctgggctac ggcctgcagt gcttcgcccg ctaccccgac
     2941 cacatgaagc agcacgactt cttcaagtcc gccatgcccg aaggctacgt ccaggagcgc
     3001 accatcttct tcaaggacga cggcaactac aagacccgcg ccgaggtgaa gttcgagggc
     3061 gacaccctgg tgaaccgcat cgagctgaag ggcatcgact tcaaggagga cggcaacatc
     3121 ctggggcaca agctggagta caactacaac agccacaacg tctatatcac cgccgacaag
     3181 cagaagaacg gcatcaaggc caacttcaag atccgccaca acatcgagga cggcggcgtg
     3241 cagctcgccg accactacca gcagaacacc cccatcggcg acggccccgt gctgctgccc
     3301 gacaaccact acctgagcta ccagtccgcc ctgagcaaag accccaacga gaagcgcgat
     3361 cacatggtcc tgctggagtt cgtgaccgcc gccgggatca ctctcggcat ggacgagctg
     3421 tacaagtaaa gcggccagct tatcgactcg ccgatagtgg aaaccgacgc cccagcactc
     3481 gtccgagggc aaaggaatag tcgagaaatt gatgatctat taaacaataa agatgtccac
     3541 atggaagttt ttcctgtcat actttgttaa gaagggtgag aacagagtac ctacattttg
     3601 aatggaagga ttggagctac gggggtgggg gtggggtggg attagataaa tgcctgctct
     3661 ttactgaagg ctctttacta ttgctttatg ataatgtttc atagttggat atcataattt
     3721 aaacaagcaa aaccaaatta agggccagct cattcctccc actcatgatc tatagatcct
     3781 aagcttatcg atgatctaga gctcgctgat cagcctcgac tgtgccttct agttgccagc
     3841 catctgttgt ttgcccctcc cccgtgcctt ccttgaccct ggaaggtgcc actcccactg
     3901 tcctttccta ataaaatgag gaaattgcat cgcattgtct gagtaggtgt cattctattc
     3961 tggggggtgg ggtggggcag gacagcaagg gggaggattg ggaagacaat agcaggcatg
     4021 ctggggatgc ggtgggctct atggcttctg aggcggaaag aacctgcagc ccaagcttgg
     4081 cgtaatcatg gtcatagctg tttcctgtgt gaaattgtta tccgctcaca attccacaca
     4141 acatacgagc cggaagcata aagtgtaaag cctggggtgc ctaatgagtg agctaactca
     4201 cattaattgc gttgcgctca ctgcccgctt tccagtcggg aaacctgtcg tgccagcgga
     4261 tcctttgtta ctttatagaa gaaattttga gtttttgttt ttttttaata aataaataaa
     4321 cataaataaa ttgtttgttg aatttattat tagtatgtaa gtgtaaatat aataaaactt
     4381 aatatctatt caaattaata aataaacctc gatatacaga ccgataaaac acatgcgtca
     4441 attttacgca tgattatctt taacgtacgt cacaatatga ttatctttct agggttaaag
     4501 agctccagct tttgttccct ttagtgaggg ttaatttcga gcttggcgta atcatggtca
     4561 tagctgtttc ctgtgtgaaa ttgttatccg ctcacaattc cacacaacat acgagccgga
     4621 agcataaagt gtaaagcctg gggtgcctaa tgagtgagct aactcacatt aattgcgttg
     4681 cgctcactgc ccgctttcca gtcgggaaac ctgtcgtgcc agctgcatta atgaatcggc
     4741 caacgcgcgg ggagaggcgg tttgcgtatt gggcgctctt ccgcttcctc gctcactgac
     4801 tcgctgcgct cggtcgttcg gctgcggcga gcggtatcag ctcactcaaa ggcggtaata
     4861 cggttatcca cagaatcagg ggataacgca ggaaagaaca tgtgagcaaa aggccagcaa
     4921 aaggccagga accgtaaaaa ggccgcgttg ctggcgtttt tccataggct ccgcccccct
     4981 gacgagcatc acaaaaatcg acgctcaagt cagaggtggc gaaacccgac aggactataa
     5041 agataccagg cgtttccccc tggaagctcc ctcgtgcgct ctcctgttcc gaccctgccg
     5101 cttaccggat acctgtccgc ctttctccct tcgggaagcg tggcgctttc tcatagctca
     5161 cgctgtaggt atctcagttc ggtgtaggtc gttcgctcca agctgggctg tgtgcacgaa
     5221 ccccccgttc agcccgaccg ctgcgcctta tccggtaact atcgtcttga gtccaacccg
     5281 gtaagacacg acttatcgcc actggcagca gccactggta acaggattag cagagcgagg
     5341 tatgtaggcg gtgctacaga gttcttgaag tggtggccta actacggcta cactagaagg
     5401 acagtatttg gtatctgcgc tctgctgaag ccagttacct tcggaaaaag agttggtagc
     5461 tcttgatccg gcaaacaaac caccgctggt agcggtggtt tttttgtttg caagcagcag
     5521 attacgcgca gaaaaaaagg atctcaagaa gatcctttga tcttttctac ggggtctgac
     5581 gctcagtgga acgaaaactc acgttaaggg attttggtca tgagattatc aaaaaggatc
     5641 ttcacctaga tccttttaaa ttaaaaatga agttttaaat caatctaaag tatatatgag
     5701 taaacttggt ctgacagtta ccaatgctta atcagtgagg cacctatctc agcgatctgt
     5761 ctatttcgtt catccatagt tgcctgactc cccgtcgtgt agataactac gatacgggag
     5821 ggcttaccat ctggccccag tgctgcaatg ataccgcgag acccacgctc accggctcca
     5881 gatttatcag caataaacca gccagccgga agggccgagc gcagaagtgg tcctgcaact
     5941 ttatccgcct ccatccagtc tattaattgt tgccgggaag ctagagtaag tagttcgcca
     6001 gttaatagtt tgcgcaacgt tgttgccatt gctacaggca tcgtggtgtc acgctcgtcg
     6061 tttggtatgg cttcattcag ctccggttcc caacgatcaa ggcgagttac atgatccccc
     6121 atgttgtgca aaaaagcggt tagctccttc ggtcctccga tcgttgtcag aagtaagttg
     6181 gccgcagtgt tatcactcat ggttatggca gcactgcata attctcttac tgtcatgcca
     6241 tccgtaagat gcttttctgt gactggtgag tactcaacca agtcattctg agaatagtgt
     6301 atgcggcgac cgagttgctc ttgcccggcg tcaatacggg ataataccgc gccacatagc
     6361 agaactttaa aagtgctcat cattggaaaa cgttcttcgg ggcgaaaact ctcaaggatc
     6421 ttaccgctgt tgagatccag ttcgatgtaa cccactcgtg cacccaactg atcttcagca
     6481 tcttttactt tcaccagcgt ttctgggtga gcaaaaacag gaaggcaaaa tgccgcaaaa
     6541 aagggaataa gggcgacacg gaaatgttga atactcatac tcttcctttt tcaatattat
     6601 tgaagcattt atcagggtta ttgtctcatg agcggataca tatttgaatg tatttagaaa
     6661 aataaacaaa taggggttcc gcgcacattt ccccgaaaag tgccac
//
