>Addgene plasmid #124171 | KA0718_pPB-TREtight-cHA-IRESVenus | addgene full sequence | sequence record 239656 | Addgene NGS Result
CTAAATTGTAAGCGTTAATATTTTGTTAAAATTCGCGTTAAATTTTTGTTAAATCAGCTCATTTTTTAAC
CAATAGGCCGAAATCGGCAAAATCCCTTATAAATCAAAAGAATAGACCGAGATAGGGT
[37 nt withheld, positions 129-165]
AAAGAACGTGGACTCCAACGTCAAAGG
[49 nt withheld, positions 193-241]
T
[91 nt withheld, positions 243-333]
G
[124 nt withheld, positions 335-458]
CCCATTCGCCATTCAGGCTGCGCAACTGTTGGGAAGGGCGATCGGTGCGGGCCTCTTCGCTATTACGCCA
GCTGGCGAAAGGGGGATGTGCTGCAAGGCGATTAAGTTGGGTAACGCCAGGGTTTTCCCAGTCACGACGT
TGTAAAACGACGGCCAGTGAATTGTAATACGACTCACTATAGGGCGAATTGGGTACCTTAACCCTAGAAA
GATAGTCTGCGTAAAATTGACGCATGCATTCTTGAAATATTGCTCTCTCTTTCTAAATAGCGCGAATCCG
TCGCTGTGCATTTAGGACATCTCAGTCGCCGCTTGGAGCTCCCGTGAGGCGTGCTTGTCAATGAGGTAAG
TGTCACTGATTTTGAACTATAACGACCGCGTGAGTCAAAATGACGCATGATTATCTTTTACGTGACTTTT
AAGATTTAACTCATACGATAATTATATTGTTATTTCATGTTCTACTTACGTGATAACTTATTATATATAT
ATTTTCTTGTTATAGATATCATAATTTAAACAAGCAAAACCAAATTAAGGGCCAGCTCATTCCTCCCACT
CATGATCTATAGATCTGGATCCGTCGAGTTTACTCCCTATCAGTGATAGAGAACGTATGTCGAGTTTACT
CCCTATCAGTGATAGAGAACGATGTCGAGTTTACTCCCTATCAGTGATAGAGAACGTATGTCGAGTTTAC
TCCCTATCAGTGATAGAGAACGTATGTCGAGTTTACTCCCTATCAGTGATAGAGAACGTATGTCGAGTTT
ATCCCTATCAGTGATAGAGAACGTATGTCGAGTTTACTCCCTATCAGTGATAGAGAACGTATGTCGAGGT
AGGCGTGTACGGTGGGAGGCCTATATAAGCAGAGCTCGTTTAGTGAACCGTCAGATCGCCTGGAGAATTC
GAGCTCGGTACCCGGGATCCTGAGAACTTCAGGGTGAGTTTGGGGACCCTTGATTGTTCTTTCTTTTTCG
CTATTGTAAAATTCATGTTATATGGAGGGGGCAAAGTTTTCAGGGTGTTGTTTAGAATGGGAAGATGTCC
CTTGTATCACCATGGACCCTCATGATAATTTTGTTTCTTTCACTTTCTACTCTGTTGACAACCATTGTCT
CCTCTTATTTTCTTTTCATTTTCTGTAACTTTTTCGTTAAACTTTAGCTTGCATTTGTAACGAATTTTTA
AATTCACTTTTGTTTATTTGTCAGATTGTAAGTACTTTCTCTAATCACTTTTTTTTCAAGGCAATCAGGG
TATATTATATTGTACTTCAGCACAGTTTTAGAGAACAATTGTTATAATTAAATGATAAGGTAGAATATTT
CTGCATATAAATTCTGGCTGGCGTGGAAATATTCTTATTGGTAGAAACAACTACACCCTGGTCATCATCC
TGCCTTTCTCTTTATGGTTACAATGATATACACTGTTTGAGATGAGGATAAAATACTCTGAGTCCAAACC
GGGCCCCTCTGCTAACCATGTTCATGCCTTCTTCTCTTTCCTACAGCTCCTGGGCAACGTGCTGGTTGTT
GTGCTGTCTCATCATTTTGGCAAAGAATTCCTCGAGATCTCACGCGTGACTAGTGCCATGGCCTACCCAT
ACGACGTGCCAGACTACGCCTAGCGGCCGCTCGATAAGCTTGATATCGAATTCCGCCCCCCCCCCCTCTC
CCTCCCCCCCCCCTAACGTTACTGGCCGAAGCCGCTTGGAATAAGGCCGGTGTGCGTTTGTCTATATGTT
ATTTTCCACCATATTGCCGTCTTTTGGCAATGTGAGGGCCCGGAAACCTGGCCCTGTCTTCTTGACGAGC
ATTCCTAGGGGTCTTTCCCCTCTCGCCAAAGGAATGCAAGGTCTGTTGAATGTCGTGAAGGAAGCAGTTC
CTCTGGAAGCTTCTTGAAGACAAACAACGTCTGTAGCGACCCTTTGCAGGCAGCGGAACCCCCCACCTGG
CGACAGGTGCCTCTGCGGCCAAAAGCCACGTGTATAAGATACACCTGCAAAGGCGGCACAACCCCAGTGC
CACGTTGTGAGTTGGATAGTTGTGGAAAGAGTCAAATGGCTCTCCTCAAGCGTATTCAACAAGGGGCTGA
AGGATGCCCAGAAGGTACCCCATTGTATGGGATCTGATCTGGGGCCTCGGTGCACATGCTTTACATGTGT
TTAGTCGAGGTTAAAAAAACGTCTAGGCCCCCCGAACCACGGGGACGTGGTTTTCCTTTGAAAAACACGA
TGATAATATGGCCACAACCATGGTGAGCAAGGGCGAGGAGCTGTTCACCGGGGTGGTGCCCATCCTGGTC
GAGCTGGACGGCGACGTAAACGGCCACAAGTTCAGCGTGTCCGGCGAGGGCGAGGGCGATGCCACCTACG
GCAAGCTGACCCTGAAGCTGATCTGCACCACCGGCAAGCTGCCCGTGCCCTGGCCCACCCTCGTGACCAC
CCTGGGCTACGGCCTGCAGTGCTTCGCCCGCTACCCCGACCACATGAAGCAGCACGACTTCTTCAAGTCC
GCCATGCCCGAAGGCTACGTCCAGGAGCGCACCATCTTCTTCAAGGACGACGGCAACTACAAGACCCGCG
CCGAGGTGAAGTTCGAGGGCGACACCCTGGTGAACCGCATCGAGCTGAAGGGCATCGACTTCAAGGAGGA
CGGCAACATCCTGGGGCACAAGCTGGAGTACAACTACAACAGCCACAACGTCTATATCACCGCCGACAAG
CAGAAGAACGGCATCAAGGCCAACTTCAAGATCCGCCACAACATCGAGGACGGCGGCGTGCAGCTCGCCG
ACCACTACCAGCAGAACACCCCCATCGGCGACGGCCCCGTGCTGCTGCCCGACAACCACTACCTGAGCTA
CCAGTCCGCCCTGAGCAAAGACCCCAACGAGAAGCGCGATCACATGGTCCTGCTGGAGTTCGTGACCGCC
GCCGGGATCACTCTCGGCATGGACGAGCTGTACAAGTAAAGCGGCCAGCTTATCGACTCGCCGATAGTGG
AAACCGACGCCCCAGCACTCGTCCGAGGGCAAAGGAATAGTCGAGAAATTGATGATCTATTAAACAATAA
AGATGTCCACATGGAAGTTTTTCCTGTCATACTTTGTTAAGAAGGGTGAGAACAGAGTACCTACATTTTG
AATGGAAGGATTGGAGCTACGGGGGTGGGGGTGGGGTGGGATTAGATAAATGCCTGCTCTTTACTGAAGG
CTCTTTACTATTGCTTTATGATAATGTTTCATAGTTGGATATCATAATTTAAACAAGCAAAACCAAATTA
AGGGCCAGCTCATTCCTCCCACTCATGATCTATAGATCCTAAGCTTATCGATGATCTAGAGCTCGCTGAT
CAGCCTCGACTGTGCCTTCTAGTTGCCAGCCATCTGTTGTTTGCCCCTCCCCCGTGCCTTCCTTGACCCT
GGAAGGTGCCACTCCCACTGTCCTTTCCTAATAAAATGAGGAAATTGCATCGCATTGTCTGAGTAGGTGT
CATTCTATTCTGGGGGGTGGGGTGGGGCAGGACAGCAAGGGGGAGGATTGGGAAGACAATAGCAGGCATG
CTGGGGATGCGGTGGGCTCTATGGCTTCTGAGGCGGAAAGAACCTGCAGCCCAAGCTTGGCGTAATCATG
GTCATAGCTGTTTCCTGTGTGAAATTGTTATCCGCTCACAATTCCACACAACATACGAGCCGGAAGCATA
AAGTGTAAAGCCTGGGGTGCCTAATGAGTGAGCTAACTCACATTAATTGCGTTGCGCTCACTGCCCGCTT
TCCAGTCGGGAAACCTGTCGTGCCAGCGGATCCTTTGTTACTTTATAGAAGAAATTTTGAGTTTTTGTTT
TTTTTTAATAAATAAATAAACATAAATAAATTGTTTGTTGAATTTATTATTAGTATGTAAGTGTAAATAT
AATAAAACTTAATATCTATTCAAATTAATAAATAAACCTCGATATACAGACCGATAAAACACATGCGTCA
ATTTTACGCATGATTATCTTTAACGTACGTCACAATATGATTATCTTTCTAGGGTTAAAGAGCTCCAGCT
TTTGTTCCCTTTAGTGAGGGTTAATTTCGAGCTTGGCGTAATCATGGTCATAGCTGTTTCCTGTGTGAAA
TTGTTATCCGCTCACAATTCCACACAACATACGAGCCGGAAGCATAAAGTGTAAAGCCTGGGGTGCCTAA
TGAGTGAGCTAACTCACATTAATTGCGTTGCGCTCACTGCCCGCTTTCCAGTCGGGAAACCTGTCGTGCC
AGCTGCATTAATGAATCGGCCAACGCGCGGGGAGAGGCGGTTTGCGTATTGGGCGCTCTTCCGCTTCCTC
GCTCACTGACTCGCTGCGCTCGGTCGTTCGGCTGCGGCGAGCGGTATCAGCTCACTCAAAGGCGGTAATA
CGGTTATCCACAGAATCAGGGGATAACGCAGGAAAGAACATGTGAGCAAAAGGCCAGCAAAAGGCCAGGA
ACCGTAAAAAGGCCGCGTTGCTGGCGTTTTTCCATAGGCTCCGCCCCCCTGACGAGCATCACAAAAATCG
ACGCTCAAGTCAGAGGTGGCGAAACCCGACAGGACTATAAAGATACCAGGCGTTTCCCCCTGGAAGCTCC
CTCGTGCGCTCTCCTGTTCCGACCCTGCCGCTTACCGGATACCTGTCCGCCTTTCTCCCTTCGGGAAGCG
TGGCGCTTTCTCATAGCTCACGCTGTAGGTATCTCAGTTCGGTGTAGGTCGTTCGCTCCAAGCTGGGCTG
TGTGCACGAACCCCCCGTTCAGCCCGACCGCTGCGCCTTATCCGGTAACTATCGTCTTGAGTCCAACCCG
GTAAGACACGACTTATCGCCACTGGCAGCAGCCACTGGTAACAGGATTAGCAGAGCGAGGTATGTAGGCG
GTGCTACAGAGTTCTTGAAGTGGTGGCCTAACTACGGCTACACTAGAAGAACAGTATTTGGTATCTGCGC
TCTGCTGAAGCCAGTTACCTTCGGAAAAAGAGTTGGTAGCTCTTGATCCGGCAAACAAACCACCGCTGGT
AGCGGTGGTTTTTTTGTTTGCAAGCAGCAGATTACGCGCAGAAAAAAAGGATCTCAAGAAGATCCTTTGA
TCTTTTCTACGGGGTCTGACGCTCAGTGGAACGAAAACTCACGTTAAGGGATTTTGGTCATGAGATTATC
AAAAAGGATCTTCACCTAGATCCTTTTAAATTAAAAATGAAGTTTTAAATCAATCTAAAGTATATATGAG
TAAACTTGGTCTGACAGTTACCAATGCTTAATCAGTGAGGCACCTATCTCAGCGATCTGTCTATTTCGTT
CATCCATAGTTGCCTGACTCCCCGTCGTGTAGATAACTACGATACGGGAGGGCTTACCATCTGGCCCCAG
TGCTGCAATGATACCGCGAGACCCACGCTCACCGGCTCCAGATTTATCAGCAATAAACCAGCCAGCCGGA
AGGGCCGAGCGCAGAAGTGGTCCTGCAACTTTATCCGCCTCCATCCAGTCTATTAATTGTTGCCGGGAAG
CTAGAGTAAGTAGTTCGCCAGTTAATAGTTTGCGCAACGTTGTTGCCATTGCTACAGGCATCGTGGTGTC
ACGCTCGTCGTTTGGTATGGCTTCATTCAGCTCCGGTTCCCAACGATCAAGGCGAGTTACATGATCCCCC
ATGTTGTGCAAAAAAGCGGTTAGCTCCTTCGGTCCTCCGATCGTTGTCAGAAGTAAGTTGGCCGCAGTGT
TATCACTCATGGTTATGGCAGCACTGCATAATTCTCTTACTGTCATGCCATCCGTAAGATGCTTTTCTGT
GACTGGTGAGTACTCAACCAAGTCATTCTGAGAATAGTGTATGCGGCGACCGAGTTGCTCTTGCCCGGCG
TCAATACGGGATAATACCGCGCCACATAGCAGAACTTTAAAAGTGCTCATCATTGGAAAACGTTCTTCGG
GGCGAAAACTCTCAAGGATCTTACCGCTGTTGAGATCCAGTTCGATGTAACCCACTCGTGCACCCAACTG
ATCTTCAGCATCTTTTACTTTCACCAGCGTTTCTGGGTGAGCAAAAACGGGAAGGCAAAATGCCGCAAAA
AAGGGAATAAGGGCGACACGGAAATGTTGAATACTCATACTCTTCCTTTTTCAATATTATTGAAGCATTT
ATCAGGGTTATTGTCTCATGAGCGGATACATATTTGAATGTATTTAGAAAAATAAACAAATAGGGGTTCC
GCGCACATTTCCCCGAAAAGTGCCAC
Features (pLannotate 1.2.2; 27 found; start..end, strand, type, name):
     30..458     -  rep_origin     f1 ori (sequence partly withheld): f1 bacteriophage origin of replication; arrow indicates direction of (+) strand synthesis
    463..620     -  CDS            lacZα (fragment): LacZα fragment of β-galactosidase; lacZ fragment
    623..641     +  promoter       T7 promoter: promoter for bacteriophage T7 RNA polymerase
    963..1034    +  polyA_signal   PGK poly(A) signal (fragment): mouse phosphoglycerate kinase 1 polyadenylation signal
   1044..1358    +  promoter       tight TRE promoter: Tet-responsive promoter PTight, consisting of seven tet operator sequences followed by the minimal CMV promoter
   1363..1384    +  misc_feature   MCS (fragment): pUC18/19 multiple cloning site
   1402..1974    +  intron         β-globin intron: intron from rabbit β-globin gene
   1972..2070    +  CDS            HBB (fragment): HBB_LEPEU - Experimental evidence at protein level: Swiss-Prot protein existence level 1. Involved in oxygen transport from the lung to the various peripheral tissues. From Lepus europaeus (European hare).
   2099..2122    -  misc_feature   MCS (fragment): pBluescript multiple cloning site
   2242..2704    +  misc_feature   IRES: internal ribosome entry site (IRES) of the encephalomyocarditis virus (EMCV)
   2718..3437    +  CDS            Venus: yellow fluorescent protein (YFP) with fast and efficient maturation (Nagai et al., 2002) mammalian codon-optimized
   3454..3508    +  CDS            HygR (fragment): aminoglycoside phosphotransferase from E. coli confers resistance to hygromycin
   3512..3786    +  polyA_signal   PGK poly(A) signal (fragment): mouse phosphoglycerate kinase 1 polyadenylation signal
   3828..4052    +  polyA_signal   bGH poly(A) signal: bovine growth hormone polyadenylation signal
   4056..4072    +  promoter       SV40 promoter (fragment): SV40 enhancer and early promoter
   4123..4139    -  protein_bind   lac operator: The lac repressor binds to the lac operator to inhibit transcription in E. coli. This inhibition can be relieved by adding lactose or isopropyl-β-D-thiogalactopyranoside (IPTG). lac repressor encoded by lacI
   4147..4177    -  promoter       lac promoter: promoter for the E. coli lac operon
   4192..4213    -  protein_bind   CAP binding site: CAP binding activates transcription in the presence of cAMP. E. coli catabolite activator protein
   4226..4265    -  CDS            lacI (fragment): lac repressor; lacI; The lac repressor binds to the lac operator to inhibit transcription in E. coli. This inhibition can be relieved by adding lactose or isopropyl-β-D-thiogalactopyranoside (IPTG).
   4526..4544    -  promoter       T3 promoter: promoter for bacteriophage T3 RNA polymerase
   4589..4605    -  protein_bind   lac operator: The lac repressor binds to the lac operator to inhibit transcription in E. coli. This inhibition can be relieved by adding lactose or isopropyl-β-D-thiogalactopyranoside (IPTG). lac repressor encoded by lacI
   4613..4643    -  promoter       lac promoter: promoter for the E. coli lac operon
   4658..4679    -  protein_bind   CAP binding site: CAP binding activates transcription in the presence of cAMP. E. coli catabolite activator protein
   4692..4784    -  CDS            lacI (fragment): lac repressor; lacI; The lac repressor binds to the lac operator to inhibit transcription in E. coli. This inhibition can be relieved by adding lactose or isopropyl-β-D-thiogalactopyranoside (IPTG).
   4967..5555    -  rep_origin     ori: high-copy-number ColE1/pMB1/pBR322/pUC origin of replication
   5726..6586    -  CDS            AmpR: β-lactamase; bla; confers resistance to ampicillin, carbenicillin, and related antibiotics
   6587..6691    -  promoter       AmpR promoter: bla
