[The description below was written by a language model from this plasmid's Addgene catalogue record, the feature table of its GenBank file and pLannotate feature annotations shown in this document.]
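Description:
KA0718_pPB-TREtight-cHA-IRESVenus is an empty mammalian expression backbone of roughly 6.7 kb, designed for doxycycline-inducible transgene expression from a piggyBac transposon. The parental backbone is recorded as unknown, although the T7 and T3 promoters, lacZα remnant and f1 origin point to a pBluescript-type cloning plasmid. It is propagated in E. coli at high copy from a ColE1/pUC origin under ampicillin selection (β-lactamase with its own promoter).

The cargo lies between the piggyBac 5′ and 3′ terminal repeats, which allow the intervening cassette to be excised and integrated into the host genome when piggyBac transposase is supplied from another source. Inside the repeats, a tight Tet-responsive promoter (tet operator repeats fused to a minimal CMV promoter) is followed by a rabbit β-globin intron, which generally improves transcript processing and expression. Next comes the cloning position, noted by the depositor as EcoRI-EcoRI, and then an HA epitope positioned so that an inserted coding sequence acquires a C-terminal HA tag. An EMCV IRES then drives translation of the yellow fluorescent protein Venus from the same transcript, so fluorescence reports induction of the gene of interest. PGK and bGH polyadenylation signals terminate the transcript.

No Tet transactivator and no intact mammalian drug-selection marker is annotated (only a short hygromycin-resistance fragment), so rtTA must come from elsewhere and Venus fluorescence is the apparent means of identifying expressing cells. The depositor's map and the sequenced record differ by a few bases in length but agree in layout. The associated publication concerns reprogramming to naive pluripotency.
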