Addgene plasmid #124171: KA0718_pPB-TREtight-cHA-IRESVenus
Purpose: (Empty Backbone) piggyBac-based Dox-inducible expression
Depositing lab: Hans Schöler. Depositing organization: Max Planck Institute for Molecular Biomedicine. Publication: Esrrb Unlocks Silenced Enhancers for Reprogramming to Naive Pluripotency. Adachi K, Kopp W, Wu G, Heising S, Greber B, Stehling M, Arauzo-Bravo MJ, Boerno ST, Timmermann B, Vingron M, Scholer HR. Cell Stem Cell. 2018 Aug 2;23(2):266-275.e6. doi: 10.1016/j.stem.2018.05.020. Epub 2018 Jun 14. PubMed 29910149.
Backbone
  Vector backbone: Unknown
  Vector type: Mammalian Expression
Growth in bacteria
  Bacterial resistance: Ampicillin, 100 μg/mL
  Growth temperature: 37°C
  Growth strain: DH5alpha
  Copy number: High Copy
Gene/Insert
  Gene/Insert name: None
Terms and licenses: Academic/Nonprofit Terms; Industry Terms: Not Available to Industry
Depositor comments: MCS: EcoRI-EcoRI
How to cite: KA0718_pPB-TREtight-cHA-IRESVenus was a gift from Hans Schöler (Addgene plasmid # 124171 ; http://n2t.net/addgene:124171 ; RRID:Addgene_124171)
